Addgene plasmid #100308: pCMV_mEm_4GS_LF82_102
Purpose: Mammalian expression of E. coli LF82_102 CDS fused to mEmerald
Depositing lab: Alan Huett. Depositing organization: University of Nottingham. Publication: A multi-phenotypic imaging screen to identify bacterial effectors by exogenous expression in a HeLa cell line. Collins A, Huett A. Sci Data. 2018 May 15;5:180081. doi: 10.1038/sdata.2018.81. PubMed 29762554.
Backbone
  Vector backbone: pCMV
  Backbone size w/o insert (bp): 4502
  Vector type: Mammalian Expression
Growth in bacteria
  Bacterial resistance: Ampicillin, 100 μg/mL
  Growth temperature: 37°C
  Growth strain: XL1 Blue
  Copy number: High Copy
Gene/Insert
  Gene/Insert name: LF82_102
  Insert size (bp): 441
  Promoter: CMV
  Tag / fusion protein: mEmerald (N terminal on backbone)
  Cloning method: Ligation Independent Cloning
  Sequencing primers: 5′ ACTTCTGCTCTAAAAGCTGCGG; 3′ CACTGCATTCTAGTTGTGGTTTGTC
Terms and licenses: Academic/Nonprofit Terms; Industry Terms: Not Available to Industry
How to cite: pCMV_mEm_4GS_LF82_102 was a gift from Alan Huett (Addgene plasmid # 100308 ; http://n2t.net/addgene:100308 ; RRID:Addgene_100308)
