[The description below was written by a language model from this plasmid's Addgene catalogue record and pLannotate feature annotations shown in this document.]
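Description:
pCMV_mEm_4GS_LF82_102 is a mammalian expression plasmid built on a pCMV backbone and designed to produce an Escherichia coli LF82 open reading frame, LF82_102, as a fluorescent fusion protein in cultured mammalian cells. It is propagated in E. coli as a high-copy plasmid through a ColE1/pUC-type origin and is selected with ampicillin via the β-lactamase gene and its native promoter. The annotated sequence also carries pUC/pBR322-derived remnants (fragments of lacZα, lacI, rop and bom, plus a lac promoter/operator and a trace of the pUC multiple cloning site). These appear to be backbone leftovers rather than functional parts of the expression unit. No mammalian selection marker is annotated, which is consistent with transient transfection use.

The expression cassette consists of the human cytomegalovirus immediate-early enhancer and promoter, followed by a modified SV40 intron with splice donor and acceptor sites, which is commonly included to improve transcript processing. Next comes the mEmerald coding sequence, a rapidly maturing monomeric green fluorescent protein. The 441 bp LF82_102 insert was introduced by ligation-independent cloning downstream of mEmerald, so the tag sits at the N terminus of the bacterial protein. The "4GS" in the name suggests a glycine-serine linker between the two, although the record does not describe it. The automated annotation does not label the insert, which presumably occupies the unannotated stretch between mEmerald and the SV40 polyadenylation signal that ends the cassette.

The plasmid comes from a collection made for a multi-phenotypic imaging screen. In that screen, candidate bacterial effectors were expressed exogenously in HeLa cells so that their localisation and effects on the host cell could be observed.
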