Features (pLannotate 1.2.2; 16 found; start..end, strand, type, name):
      8..28      -  misc_feature   MCS (fragment): pUC18/19 multiple cloning site
     27..330     +  enhancer       CMV enhancer: human cytomegalovirus immediate early enhancer
    331..534     +  promoter       CMV promoter: human cytomegalovirus (CMV) immediate early promoter
    672..768     +  intron         SV40 intron: modified SV40 intron with splice donor and acceptor sites
    829..1545    +  CDS            mEmerald: mEmerald is a basic (constitutively fluorescent) green fluorescent protein published in 1998, derived from Aequorea victoria. It is reported to be a very rapidly-maturing monomer with moderate acid sensitivity.
   2082..2216    -  polyA_signal   SV40 poly(A) signal: SV40 polyadenylation signal
   2351..2367    -  protein_bind   lac operator: The lac repressor binds to the lac operator to inhibit transcription in E. coli. This inhibition can be relieved by adding lactose or isopropyl-β-D-thiogalactopyranoside (IPTG). lac repressor encoded by lacI
   2375..2405    -  promoter       lac promoter: promoter for the E. coli lac operon
   2420..2441    -  protein_bind   CAP binding site: CAP binding activates transcription in the presence of cAMP. E. coli catabolite activator protein
   2454..2546    -  CDS            lacI (fragment): lac repressor; lacI; The lac repressor binds to the lac operator to inhibit transcription in E. coli. This inhibition can be relieved by adding lactose or isopropyl-β-D-thiogalactopyranoside (IPTG).
   2729..3317    -  rep_origin     ori: high-copy-number ColE1/pMB1/pBR322/pUC origin of replication
   3488..4348    -  CDS            AmpR: β-lactamase; bla; confers resistance to ampicillin, carbenicillin, and related antibiotics
   4349..4453    -  promoter       AmpR promoter: bla
   4548..4583    +  CDS            rop (fragment): Rop protein, which maintains plasmids at low copy number; rop
   4685..4784    +  misc_feature   bom (fragment): basis of mobility region from pBR322
   4790..2       -  CDS            lacZα (fragment) (across the origin): LacZα fragment of β-galactosidase; lacZ fragment
>Addgene plasmid #100308 | pCMV_mEm_4GS_LF82_102 | addgene full sequence | sequence record 209445 | Addgene NGS Result
GAGTTCGAGCTTGCATGCCTGCAGGTCGTTACATAACTTACGGTAAATGGCCCGCCTGGCTGACCGCCCA
ACGACCCCCGCCCATTGACGTCAATAATGACGTATGTTCCCATAGTAACGCCAATAGGGACTTTCCATTG
ACGTCAATGGGTGGAGTATTTACGGTAAACTGCCCACTTGGCAGTACATCAAGTGTATCATATGCCAAGT
ACGCCCCCTATTGACGTCAATGACGGTAAATGGCCCGCCTGGCATTATGCCCAGTACATGACCTTATGGG
ACTTTCCTACTTGGCAGTACATCTACGTATTAGTCATCGCTATTACCATGGTGATGCGGTTTTGGCAGTA
CATCAATGGGCGTGGATAGCGGTTTGACTCACGGGGATTTCCAAGTCTCCACCCCATTGACGTCAATGGG
AGTTTGTTTTGGCACCAAAATCAACGGGACTTTCCAAAATGTCGTAACAACTCCGCCCCATTGACGCAAA
TGGGCGGTAGGCGTGTACGGTGGGAGGTCTATATAAGCAGAGCTCGTTTAGTGAACCGTCAGATCGCCTG
GAGACGCCATCCACGCTGTTTTGACCTCCATAGAAGACACCGGGACCGATCCAGCCTCCGGACTCTAGAG
GATCCGGTACTAGAGGAACTGAAAAACCAGAAAGTTAACTGGTAAGTTTAGTCTTTTTGTCTTTTATTTC
AGGTCCCGGATCCGGTGGTGGTGCAAATCAAAGAACTGCTCCTCAGTGGATGTTGCCTTTACTTCTAGGC
CTGTACGGAAGTGTTACTTCTGCTCTAAAAGCTGCGGAATTGTACCCGCGGGCCCACCATGGTGAGCAAG
GGCGAGGAGCTGTTCACCGGGGTGGTGCCCATCCTGGTCGAGCTGGACGGCGACGTAAACGGCCACAAGT
TCAGCGTGTCCGGCGAGGGCGAGGGCGATGCCACCTACGGCAAGCTGACCCTGAAGTTCATCTGCACCAC
CGGCAAGCTGCCCGTGCCCTGGCCCACCCTCGTGACCACCTTGACCTACGGCGTGCAGTGCTTCGCCCGC
TACCCCGACCACATGAAGCAGCACGACTTCTTCAAGTCCGCCATGCCCGAAGGCTACGTCCAGGAGCGCA
CCATCTTCTTCAAGGACGACGGCAACTACAAGACCCGCGCCGAGGTGAAGTTCGAGGGCGACACCCTGGT
GAACCGCATCGAGCTGAAGGGCATCGACTTCAAGGAGGACGGCAACATCCTGGGGCACAAGCTGGAGTAC
AACTACAACAGCCACAAGGTCTATATCACCGCCGACAAGCAGAAGAACGGCATCAAGGTGAACTTCAAGA
CCCGCCACAACATCGAGGACGGCAGCGTGCAGCTCGCCGACCACTACCAGCAGAACACCCCCATCGGCGA
CGGCCCCGTGCTGCTGCCCGACAACCACTACCTGAGCACCCAGTCCAAGCTGAGCAAAGACCCCAACGAG
AAGCGCGATCACATGGTCCTGCTGGAGTTCGTGACCGCCGCCGGGATCACTCTCGGCATGGACGAGCTGT
ACAAGCGAATTGGTGGAGGGGGCGGTTCCGGTGGCGGAGGTTCCCGAATTCGTCGACGGAGATCTGATAT
GGATTCAGATTTAGAGCCAGAGATGATTGCTGACACAATAGAAGGGATGGAAGGAGAATTTACCGATAAA
ATAGAGCAACTTCTCGCCATTATTAAAAATGAATCTGGTTATGCTGAACGCCTCAAGGAAGAGGCAAAGT
CACTAAATGAGCGAGCCGCAGTAATTCAAAATAAGATTGACAGCATTATGGCGTATATAGCGTCATCGCT
TGAAATGGTTGGCAAGAAAAAGATTCGAGCAGGTATTCACCAGGTAACAATCCGCAAACCGTCAGAAACT
GTAGAAATCATCGACTCAAGCGCCCTTCCTCCTGAATACGTTGAGTTTGAAACGACAATTAAAGCCGACA
AACTGGCAATCAAACACCAACTAAAAGCAGGAATAAATATCCCCGGCGCTCAACTCAAAGTTGGGAAACC
TTCACTTCTTATCAAATGAATCGGTACCCTCGAGAAGCTTGCGGCCGCGGGGATCCAGACATGATAAGAT
ACATTGATGAGTTTGGACAAACCACAACTAGAATGCAGTGAAAAAAATGCTTTATTTGTGAAATTTGTGA
TGCTATTGCTTTATTTGTAACCATTATAAGCTGCAATAAACAAGTTAACAACAACAATTGCATTCATTTT
ATGTTTCAGGTTCAGGGGGAGGTGTGGGAGGTTTTTTCGGATCCTCTAGAGTCGATCTGCAGGCATGCTA
GCTTGGCGTAATCATGGTCATAGCTGTTTCCTGTGTGAAATTGTTATCCGCTCACAATTCCACACAACAT
ACGAGCCGGAAGCATAAAGTGTAAAGCCTGGGGTGCCTAATGAGTGAGCTAACTCACATTAATTGCGTTG
CGCTCACTGCCCGCTTTCCAGTCGGGAAACCTGTCGTGCCAGCTGCATTAATGAATCGGCCAACGCGCGG
GGAGAGGCGGTTTGCGTATTGGGCGCTCTTCCGCTTCCTCGCTCACTGACTCGCTGCGCTCGGTCGTTCG
GCTGCGGCGAGCGGTATCAGCTCACTCAAAGGCGGTAATACGGTTATCCACAGAATCAGGGGATAACGCA
GGAAAGAACATGTGAGCAAAAGGCCAGCAAAAGGCCAGGAACCGTAAAAAGGCCGCGTTGCTGGCGTTTT
TCCATAGGCTCCGCCCCCCTGACGAGCATCACAAAAATCGACGCTCAAGTCAGAGGTGGCGAAACCCGAC
AGGACTATAAAGATACCAGGCGTTTCCCCCTGGAAGCTCCCTCGTGCGCTCTCCTGTTCCGACCCTGCCG
CTTACCGGATACCTGTCCGCCTTTCTCCCTTCGGGAAGCGTGGCGCTTTCTCATAGCTCACGCTGTAGGT
ATCTCAGTTCGGTGTAGGTCGTTCGCTCCAAGCTGGGCTGTGTGCACGAACCCCCCGTTCAGCCCGACCG
CTGCGCCTTATCCGGTAACTATCGTCTTGAGTCCAACCCGGTAAGACACGACTTATCGCCACTGGCAGCA
GCCACTGGTAACAGGATTAGCAGAGCGAGGTATGTAGGCGGTGCTACAGAGTTCTTGAAGTGGTGGCCTA
ACTACGGCTACACTAGAAGAACAGTATTTGGTATCTGCGCTCTGCTGAAGCCAGTTACCTTCGGAAAAAG
AGTTGGTAGCTCTTGATCCGGCAAACAAACCACCGCTGGTAGCGGTGGTTTTTTTGTTTGCAAGCAGCAG
ATTACGCGCAGAAAAAAAGGATCTCAAGAAGATCCTTTGATCTTTTCTACGGGGTCTGACGCTCAGTGGA
ACGAAAACTCACGTTAAGGGATTTTGGTCATGAGATTATCAAAAAGGATCTTCACCTAGATCCTTTTAAA
TTAAAAATGAAGTTTTAAATCAATCTAAAGTATATATGAGTAAACTTGGTCTGACAGTTACCAATGCTTA
ATCAGTGAGGCACCTATCTCAGCGATCTGTCTATTTCGTTCATCCATAGTTGCCTGACTCCCCGTCGTGT
AGATAACTACGATACGGGAGGGCTTACCATCTGGCCCCAGTGCTGCAATGATACCGCGAGACCCACGCTC
ACCGGCTCCAGATTTATCAGCAATAAACCAGCCAGCCGGAAGGGCCGAGCGCAGAAGTGGTCCTGCAACT
TTATCCGCCTCCATCCAGTCTATTAATTGTTGCCGGGAAGCTAGAGTAAGTAGTTCGCCAGTTAATAGTT
TGCGCAACGTTGTTGCCATTGCTACAGGCATCGTGGTGTCACGCTCGTCGTTTGGTATGGCTTCATTCAG
CTCCGGTTCCCAACGATCAAGGCGAGTTACATGATCCCCCATGTTGTGCAAAAAAGCGGTTAGCTCCTTC
GGTCCTCCGATCGTTGTCAGAAGTAAGTTGGCCGCAGTGTTATCACTCATGGTTATGGCAGCACTGCATA
ATTCTCTTACTGTCATGCCATCCGTAAGATGCTTTTCTGTGACTGGTGAGTACTCAACCAAGTCATTCTG
AGAATAGTGTATGCGGCGACCGAGTTGCTCTTGCCCGGCGTCAATACGGGATAATACCGCGCCACATAGC
AGAACTTTAAAAGTGCTCATCATTGGAAAACGTTCTTCGGGGCGAAAACTCTCAAGGATCTTACCGCTGT
TGAGATCCAGTTCGATGTAACCCACTCGTGCACCCAACTGATCTTCAGCATCTTTTACTTTCACCAGCGT
TTCTGGGTGAGCAAAAACAGGAAGGCAAAATGCCGCAAAAAAGGGAATAAGGGCGACACGGAAATGTTGA
ATACTCATACTCTTCCTTTTTCAATATTATTGAAGCATTTATCAGGGTTATTGTCTCATGAGCGGATACA
TATTTGAATGTATTTAGAAAAATAAACAAATAGGGGTTCCGCGCACATTTCCCCGAAAAGTGCCACCTGA
CGTCTAAGAAACCATTATTATCATGACATTAACCTATAAAAATAGGCGTATCACGAGGCCCTTTCGTCTC
GCGCGTTTCGGTGATGACGGTGAAAACCTCTGACACATGCAGCTCCCGGAGACGGTCACAGCTTGTCTGT
AAGCGGATGCCGGGAGCAGACAAGCCCGTCAGGGCGCGTCAGCGGGTGTTGGCGGGTGTCGGGGCTGGCT
TAACTATGCGGCATCAGAGCAGATTGTACTGAGAGTGCACCATATGCGGTGTGAAATACCGCACAGATGC
GTAAGGAGAAAATACCGCATCAGGCGCCATTCGCCATTCAGGCTGCGCAACTGTTGGGAAGGGCGATCGG
TGCGGGCCTCTTCGCTATTACGCCAGCTGGCGAAAGGGGGATGTGCTGCAAGGCGATTAAGTTGGGTAAC
GCCAGGGTTTTCCCAGTCACGACGTTGTAAAACGACGGCCAGT
