>Addgene plasmid #100308 | pCMV_mEm_4GS_LF82_102 | depositor partial sequence | sequence record 183648 | Sequence across LF82 gene insert region
GGAGGGGGCGGTTCGGTGGCGGAGGTTCCCGAATTCGTCGACGGAGATCTGATATGGATTCAGATTTAGA
GCCAGAGATGATTGCTGACACAATAGAAGGGATGGAAGGAGAATTTACCGATAAAATAGAGCAACTTCTC
GCCATTATTAAAAATGAATCTGGTTATGCTGAACGCCTCAAGGAAGAGGCAAAGTCACTAAATGAGCGAG
CCGCAGTAATTCAAAATAAGATTGACAGCATTATGGCGTATATAGCGTCATCGCTTGAAATGGTTGGCAA
GAAAAAGATTCGAGCAGGTATTCACCAGGTAACAATCCGCAAACCGTCAGAAACTGTAGAAATCATCGAC
TCAAGCGCCCTTCCTCCTGAATACGTTGAGTTTGAAACGACAATTAAAGCCGACAAACTGGCAATCAAAC
ACCAACTAAAAGCAGGAATAAATATCCCCGGCGCTCAACTCAAAGTTGGGAAACCTTCACTTCTTATCAA
ATGAATCGGTACCCTCGAGAAGCTTGCGGCCGCGGGGATCCAGACATGATAAGATACATTGATGAGTTTG
GACAAACCACAACTAGAATGCAGTGAAAAAAATGCTTTATTTGTGAAATTTGTGATGCTATTGCTTTATT
TGTAACCATTATAAGCTGCAATAAACAAGTTAACAACAACAATTGCATTCATTTTATGTTTCAGGTTCAG
GGGGAGGTGTGGGAGGTTTTTTCGGATCCTCTAGAGTCGATCTGCAGGCATGCTAGCTTGGCGTAATCAT
GGTCATAGCTGTTTCCTGTGTGAAATTGTTATCCGCTCACAATTCCACACAACATACGAGCCGGAAGCAT
AAAGTGTAAAGCCTGGGGTGCCTAATGAGTGAGCTAACTCACATTAATTGCGTTGCGCTCACTGCCGCTT
TCCAGTCGGGAAACC
